>Addgene plasmid #97192 | [UBC][NRE Pum][eGFP] | depositor full sequence | sequence record 178839 | [UBC][NRE Pum][eGFP] sequence 6752 bps
GCCTTTTTACGGTTCCTGGCCTTTTGCTGGCCTTTTGCTCACATGGCTCGACACGTCTCCGGATACGGGG
ACAGCCCCCCCCCAAAGCCCCCAGGGATGTAATTACGTCCCTCCCCCGCTAGGGGGCAGCAGCGAGCCGC
CCGGGGCTCCGCTCCGGTCCGGCGCTCCCCCCGCATCCCCGAGCCGGCAGCGTGCGGGGACAGCCCGGGC
ACGGGGAAGGTGGCACGGGATCGCTTTCCTCTGAACGCTTCTCGCTGCTCTTTGAGCCTGCAGACACCTG
GGGGGATACGGGGAAAAAGCTTTAGGCTTGTGTCTGAGCCTGCATGTTTGATGGTGTCTGGATGCAAGCA
GAAGGGGTGGAAGAGCTTGCCTGGAGAGATACAGCTGGGTCAGTAGGACTGGGACAGGCAGCTGGAGAAT
TGCCATGTAGATGTTCATACAATCGTCAAATCATGAAGGCTGGAAAAGCCCTCCAAGATCCCCAAGACCA
ACCCCAACCCACCCACCGTGCCCACTGGCCATGTCCCTCAGTGCCACATCCCCACAGTTCTTCATCACCT
CCAGGGACGGTGACCCCCCCACCTCCGTGGGCAGCTGTGCCACTGCAGCACCGCTCTTTGGAGAAGGTAA
ATCTTGCTAAATCCAGCCCGACCCTCCCCTGGCACAACGTAAGGCCATTATCTCTCATCCAACTCCAGGA
CGGAGTCAGTGAGGATCTGGCCTCCGCGCCGGGTTTTGGCGCCTCCCGCGGGCGCCCCCCTCCTCACGGC
GAGCGCTGCCACGTCAGACGAAGGGCGCAGGAGCGTCCTGATCCTTCCGCCCGGACGCTCAGGACAGCGG
CCCGCTGCTCATAAGACTCGGCCTTAGAACCCCAGTATCAGCAGAAGGACATTTTAGGACGGGACTTGGG
TGACTCTAGGGCACTGGTTTTCTTTCCAGAGAGCGGAACAGGCGAGGAAAAGTAGTCCCTTCTCGGCGAT
TCTGCGGAGGGATCTCCGTGGGGCGGTGAACGCCGATGATTATATAAGGACGCGCCGGGTGTGGCACAGC
TAGTTCCGTCGCAGCCGGGATTTGGGTCGCGGTTCTTGTTTGTGGATCGCTGTGATCGTCACTTGGTGAG
TAGCGGGCTGCTGGGCTGGCCGGGGCTTTCGTGGCCGCCGGGCCGCTCGGTGGGACGGAAGCGTGTGGAG
AGTCCGCCAAGGGCTGTAGTCTGGGTCCGCGAGCAAGGTTGCCCTGAACTGGGGGTTGGGGGGAGCGCAG
CAAAATGGCGGCTGTTCCCGAGTCTTGAATGGAAGACGCTTGTGAGGCGGGCTGTGAGGTCGTTGAAACA
AGGTGGGGGGCATGGTGGGCGGCAAGAACCCAAGGTCTTGAGGCCTTCGCTAATGCGGGAAAGCTCTTAT
TCGGGTGAGATGGGCTGGGGCACCATCTGGGGACCCTGACGTGAAGTTTGTCACTGACTGGAGAACTCGG
TTTGTCGTCTGTTGCGGGGGCGGCAGTTATGCGGTGCCGTTGGGCAGTGCACCCGTACCTTTGGGAGCGC
GCGCCCTCGTCGTGTCGTGACGTCACCCGTTCTGTTGGCTTATAATGCAGGGTGGGGCCACCTGCCGGTA
GGTGTGCGGTAGGCTTTTCTCCGTCGCAGGACGCAGGGTTCGGGCCTAGGGTAGGCTCTCCTGAATCGAC
AGGCGCCGGACCTCTGGTGAGGGGAGGGATAAGTGAGGCGTCAGTTTCTTTGGTCGGTTTTATGTACCTA
TCTTCTTAAGTAGCTGAAGCTCCGGTTTTGAACTATGCGCTCGGGGTTGGCGAGTGTGTTTTGTGAAGTT
TTTTAGGCACCTTTTGAAATGTAATCATTTGGGTCAATATGTAATTTTCAGTGTTAGACTAGTAAATTGT
CCGCTAAATTCTGGCCGTTTTTGGCTTTTTTGTTAGACGTGTCCACTCCCAGTTCAATTACAGCTCTTAA
GGCTAGAGTACTTAATACGACTCACTATAGGCTAGCCTCGAGGGCGCGCCCGCCACCATGCGAGGCATGG
GCCGCAGCCGCCTTTTGGAAGATTTTCGAAACAACCGGTACCCCAATTTACAACTGCGGGAGATTGCCGG
ACATATAATGGAATTTTCCCAAGACCAGCATGGGTCCAGATTCATTCAGCTGAAACTGGAGCGTGCCACA
CCAGCTGAGCGCCAGCTTGTCTTCAATGAAATCCTCCAGGCTGCCTACCAACTCATGGTGGATGTGTTTG
GTAATTACGTCATTCAGAAGTTCTTTGAATTTGGCAGTCTTGAACAGAAGCTGGCTTTGGCAGAACGGAT
TCGAGGTCACGTCCTGTCATTGGCACTACAGATGTATGGCTGCCGTGTTATCCAGAAAGCTCTTGAGTTT
ATTCCTTCAGACCAGCAGAATGAGATGGTTCGGGAACTAGATGGCCATGTCTTGAAGTGTGTGAAAGATC
AGAATGGCAATTACGTGGTTCAGAAATGCATTGAATGTGTACAGCCCCAGTCTTTGCAATTTATCATCGA
TGCGTTTAAGGGACAGGTATTTGCCTTATCCACACATCCTTATGGCTGCCGAGTGATTCAGAGAATCCTG
GAGCACTGTCTCCCTGACCAGACACTCCCTATTTTAGAGGAGCTTCACCAGCACACAGAGCAGCTTGTAC
AGGATCAATATGGAAATTATGTAATCCAACATGTACTGGAGCACGGTCGTCCTGAGGATAAAAGCAAAAT
TGTAGCAGAAATCCGAGGCAATGTACTTGTATTGAGTCAGCACAAATTTGCAAGCAATGTTGTGGAGAAG
TGTGTTACTCACGCCTCACGTACGGAGCGCGCTGTGCTCATCGATGAGGTGTGCACCATGAACGACGGTC
CCCACAGTGCCTTATACACCATGATGAAGGACCAGTATGCCAACTACGTGGTCCAGAAGATGATTGACGT
GGCGGAGCCAGGCCAGCGGAAGATCGTCATGCATAAGATCCGACCCCACATCGCAACTCTTCGTAAGTAC
ACCTATGGCAAGCACATTCTGGCCAAGCTGGAGAAGTACTACATGAAGAACGGTGTTGACTTAGGCGGAC
GCGGGGGAGGCTCGGGCGGTGGAAGTGGAGGCGGTTCAGGCGGTGGGAGTGGAGGCGGATCGGGTACCAT
GGTGAGCAAGGGCGAGGAGCTGTTCACCGGGGTGGTGCCCATCCTGGTCGAGCTGGACGGCGACGTAAAC
GGCCACAAGTTCAGCGTGTCCGGCGAGGGCGAGGGCGATGCCACCTACGGCAAGCTGACCCTGAAGTTCA
TCTGCACCACCGGCAAGCTGCCCGTGCCCTGGCCCACCCTCGTGACCACCTTGACCTACGGCGTGCAGTG
CTTCGCCCGCTACCCCGACCACATGAAGCAGCACGACTTCTTCAAGTCCGCCATGCCCGAAGGCTACGTC
CAGGAGCGCACCATCTTCTTCAAGGACGACGGCAACTACAAGACCCGCGCCGAGGTGAAGTTCGAGGGCG
ACACCCTGGTGAACCGCATCGAGCTGAAGGGCATCGACTTCAAGGAGGACGGCAACATCCTGGGGCACAA
GCTGGAGTACAACTACAACAGCCACAAGGTCTATATCACCGCCGACAAGCAGAAGAACGGCATCAAGGTG
AACTTCAAGACCCGCCACAACATCGAGGACGGCAGCGTGCAGCTCGCCGACCACTACCAGCAGAACACCC
CCATCGGCGACGGCCCCGTGCTGCTGCCCGACAACCACTACCTGAGCACCCAGTCCGCCCTGAGCAAAGA
CCCCAACGAGAAGCGCGATCACATGGTCCTGCTGGAGTTCGTGACCGCCGCCGGGATCACTCTCGGCATG
GACGAGCTGTACAAGTGAGTCGACGGCCGGCCCACGCGGCCGCTTCGAGCAGACATGATAAGATACATTG
ATGAGTTTGGACAAACCACAACTAGAATGCAGTGAAAAAAATGCTTTATTTGTGAAATTTGTGATGCTAT
TGCTTTATTTGTAACCATTATAAGCTGCAATAAACAAGTTAACAACAACAATTGCATTCATTTTATGTTT
CAGGTTCAGGGGGAGATGTGGGAGGTTTTTTAAAGCAAGTAAAACCTCTACAAATGTGGTAAAATCGATC
GGAGGAGACGGAGTGTGGATCCGGGCTGGCGTAATAGCGAAGAGGCCCGCACCGATCGCCCTTCCCAACA
GTTGCGCAGCCTGAATGGCGAATGG
[124 nt withheld, positions 4226-4349]
C
[91 nt withheld, positions 4351-4441]
A
[49 nt withheld, positions 4443-4491]
CCTTTGACGTTGGAGTCCACGTTCTTT
[37 nt withheld, positions 4519-4555]
ACCCTATCTCGGTCTATTCTTTTGATTTATAAGGGATTTTGCCGATTTCGGCCTATTGGTTAAAAAATGA
GCTGATTTAACAAAAATTTAACGCGAATTTTAACAAAATATTAACGCTTACAATTTCCTGATGCGGTATT
TTCTCCTTACGCATCTGTGCGGTATTTCACACCGCATATGGTGCACTCTCAGTACAATCTGCTCTGATGC
CGCATAGTTAAGCCAGCCCCGACACCCGCCAACACCCGCTGACGCGCCCTGACGGGCTTGTCTGCTCCCG
GCATCCGCTTACAGACAAGCTGTGACAGTCTCCGGGAGCTGCATGTGTCAGAGGTTTTCACCGTCATCAC
CGAAACGCGCCAGACGAAAGGGCCTCGTGATACGCCTATTTTTATAGGTTAATGTCATGATAATAATGGT
TTCTTAGACGTCAGGTGGCACTTTTCGGGGAAATGTGCGCGGAACCCCTATTTGTTTATTTTTCTAAATA
CATTCAAATATGTATCCGCTCATGAGACAATAACCCTGATAAATGCTTCAATAATATTGAAAAAGGAAGA
GTATGAGTATTCAACATTTCCGTGTCGCCCTTATTCCCTTTTTTGCGGCATTTTGCCTTCCTGTTTTTGC
TCACCCAGAAACGCTGGTGAAAGTAAAAGATGCTGAAGATCAGTTGGGTGCACGAGTGGGTTACATCGAA
CTGGATCTCAACAGCGGTAAGATCCTTGAGAGTTTTCGCCCCGAAGAACGTTTTCCAATGATGAGCACTT
TTAAAGTTCTGCTATGTGGCGCGGTATTATCCCGTATTGACGCCGGGCAAGAGCAACTCGGTCGCCGCAT
ACACTATTCTCAGAATGACTTGGTTGAGTACTCACCAGTCACAGAAAAGCATCTTACGGATGGCATGACA
GTAAGAGAATTATGCAGTGCTGCCATAACCATGAGTGATAACACTGCGGCCAACTTACTTCTGACAACGA
TCGGAGGACCGAAGGAGCTAACCGCTTTTTTGCACAACATGGGGGATCATGTAACTCGCCTTGATCGTTG
GGAACCGGAGCTGAATGAAGCCATACCAAACGACGAGCGTGACACCACGATGCCTGTAGCAATGGCAACA
ACGTTGCGCAAACTATTAACTGGCGAACTACTTACTCTAGCTTCCCGGCAACAATTAATAGACTGGATGG
AGGCGGATAAAGTTGCAGGACCACTTCTGCGCTCGGCCCTTCCGGCTGGCTGGTTTATTGCTGATAAATC
TGGAGCCGGTGAGCGTGGGTCGCGCGGTATCATTGCAGCACTGGGGCCAGATGGTAAGCCCTCCCGTATC
GTAGTTATCTACACGACGGGGAGTCAGGCAACTATGGATGAACGAAATAGACAGATCGCTGAGATAGGTG
CCTCACTGATTAAGCATTGGTAACTGTCAGACCAAGTTTACTCATATATACTTTAGATTGATTTAAAACT
TCATTTTTAATTTAAAAGGATCTAGGTGAAGATCCTTTTTGATAATCTCATGACCAAAATCCCTTAACGT
GAGTTTTCGTTCCACTGAGCGTCAGACCCCGTAGAAAAGATCAAAGGATCTTCTTGAGATCCTTTTTTTC
TGCGCGTAATCTGCTGCTTGCAAACAAAAAAACCACCGCTACCAGCGGTGGTTTGTTTGCCGGATCAAGA
GCTACCAACTCTTTTTCCGAAGGTAACTGGCTTCAGCAGAGCGCAGATACCAAATACTGTTCTTCTAGTG
TAGCCGTAGTTAGGCCACCACTTCAAGAACTCTGTAGCACCGCCTACATACCTCGCTCTGCTAATCCTGT
TACCAGTGGCTGCTGCCAGTGGCGATAAGTCGTGTCTTACCGGGTTGGACTCAAGACGATAGTTACCGGA
TAAGGCGCAGCGGTCGGGCTGAACGGGGGGTTCGTGCACACAGCCCAGCTTGGAGCGAACGACCTACACC
GAACTGAGATACCTACAGCGTGAGCTATGAGAAAGCGCCACGCTTCCCGAAGGGAGAAAGGCGGACAGGT
ATCCGGTAAGCGGCAGGGTCGGAACAGGAGAGCGCACGAGGGAGCTTCCAGGGGGAAACGCCTGGTATCT
TTATAGTCCTGTCGGGTTTCGCCACCTCTGACTTGAGCGTCGATTTTTGTGATGCTCGTCAGGGGGGCGG
AGCCTATGGAAAAACGCCAGCAACGCG
Features (pLannotate 1.2.2; 13 found; start..end, strand, type, name):
    719..1928    +  promoter       UbC promoter: human ubiquitin C promoter
   1973..1991    +  promoter       T7 promoter: promoter for bacteriophage T7 RNA polymerase
   2030..3076    +  CDS            PUM1 (fragment): PUM1_HUMAN - Also known as KIAA0099 From Homo sapiens (Human).
   3149..3865    +  CDS            Emerald: Emerald is a basic (constitutively fluorescent) green fluorescent protein published in 1998, derived from Aequorea victoria. It is reported to be a very rapidly-maturing weak dimer.
   3909..4030    -  polyA_signal   SV40 poly(A) signal: SV40 polyadenylation signal
   4053..4121    -  CDS            large T antigen (fragment): large T antigen from SV40 (simian virus 40)
   4155..4222    +  CDS            lacZα (fragment): LacZα fragment of β-galactosidase; lacZ fragment
   4226..4654    +  rep_origin     f1 ori (sequence partly withheld): f1 bacteriophage origin of replication; arrow indicates direction of (+) strand synthesis
   4682..4781    -  misc_feature   bom (fragment): basis of mobility region from pBR322
   4883..4915    -  CDS            rop (fragment): Rop protein, which maintains plasmids at low copy number; rop
   5013..5117    +  promoter       AmpR promoter: bla
   5118..5978    +  CDS            AmpR: β-lactamase; bla; confers resistance to ampicillin, carbenicillin, and related antibiotics
   6149..6737    +  rep_origin     ori: high-copy-number ColE1/pMB1/pBR322/pUC origin of replication
