>Addgene plasmid #97192 | [UBC][NRE Pum][eGFP] | addgene full sequence | sequence record 197865 | Addgene NGS Result
ACGGTTCCTGGCCTTTTGCTGGCCTTTTGCTCACATGGCTCGACACGTCTCCGGATACGGGGACAGCCCC
CCCCCAAAGCCCCCAGGGATGTAATTACGTCCCTCCCCCGCTAGGGGGCAGCAGCGAGCCGCCCGGGGCT
CCGCTCCGGTCCGGCGCTCCCCCCGCATCCCCGAGCCGGCAGCGTGCGGGGACAGCCCGGGCACGGGGAA
GGTGGCACGGGATCGCTTTCCTCTGAACGCTTCTCGCTGCTCTTTGAGCCTGCAGACACCTGGGGGGATA
CGGGGAAAAAGCTTTAGGCTTGTGTCTGAGCCTGCATGTTTGATGGTGTCTGGATGCAAGCAGAAGGGGT
GGAAGAGCTTGCCTGGAGAGATACAGCTGGGTCAGTAGGACTGGGACAGGCAGCTGGAGAATTGCCATGT
AGATGTTCATACAATCGTCAAATCATGAAGGCTGGAAAAGCCCTCCAAGATCCCCAAGACCAACCCCAAC
CCACCCACCGTGCCCACTGGCCATGTCCCTCAGTGCCACATCCCCACAGTTCTTCATCACCTCCAGGGAC
GGTGACCCCCCCACCTCCGTGGGCAGCTGTGCCACTGCAGCACCGCTCTTTGGAGAAGGTAAATCTTGCT
AAATCCAGCCCGACCCTCCCCTGGCACAACGTAAGGCCATTATCTCTCATCCAACTCCAGGACGGAGTCA
GTGAGGATCTGGCCTCCGCGCCGGGTTTTGGCGCCTCCCGCGGGCGCCCCCCTCCTCACGGCGAGCGCTG
CCACGTCAGACGAAGGGCGCAGCGAGCGTCCTGATCCTTCCGCCCGGACGCTCAGGACAGCGGCCCGCTG
CTCATAAGACTCGGCCTTAGAACCCCAGTATCAGCAGAAGGACATTTTAGGACGGGACTTGGGTGACTCT
AGGGCACTGGTTTTCTTTCCAGAGAGCGGAACAGGCGAGGAAAAGTAGTCCCTTCTCGGCGATTCTGCGG
AGGGATCTCCGTGGGGCGGTGAACGCCGATGATTATATAAGGACGCGCCGGGTGTGGCACAGCTAGTTCC
GTCGCAGCCGGGATTTGGGTCGCGGTTCTTGTTTGTGGATCGCTGTGATCGTCACTTGGTGAGTAGCGGG
CTGCTGGGCTGGCCGGGGCTTTCGTGGCCGCCGGGCCGCTCGGTGGGACGGAAGCGTGTGGAGAGTCCGC
CAAGGGCTGTAGTCTGGGTCCGCGAGCAAGGTTGCCCTGAACTGGGGGTTGGGGGGAGCGCAGCAAAATG
GCGGCTGTTCCCGAGTCTTGAATGGAAGACGCTTGTGAGGCGGGCTGTGAGGTCGTTGAAACAAGGTGGG
GGGCATGGTGGGCGGCAAGAACCCAAGGTCTTGAGGCCTTCGCTAATGCGGGAAAGCTCTTATTCGGGTG
AGATGGGCTGGGGCACCATCTGGGGACCCTGACGTGAAGTTTGTCACTGACTGGAGAACTCGGTTTGTCG
TCTGTTGCGGGGGCGGCAGTTATGGCGGTGCCGTTGGGCAGTGCACCCGTACCTTTGGGAGCGCGCGCCC
TCGTCGTGTCGTGACGTCACCCGTTCTGTTGGCTTATAATGCAGGGTGGGGCCACCTGCCGGTAGGTGTG
CGGTAGGCTTTTCTCCGTCGCAGGACGCAGGGTTCGGGCCTAGGGTAGGCTCTCCTGAATCGACAGGCGC
CGGACCTCTGGTGAGGGGAGGGATAAGTGAGGCGTCAGTTTCTTTGGTCGGTTTTATGTACCTATCTTCT
TAAGTAGCTGAAGCTCCGGTTTTGAACTATGCGCTCGGGGTTGGCGAGTGTGTTTTGTGAAGTTTTTTAG
GCACCTTTTGAAATGTAATCATTTGGGTCAATATGTAATTTTCAGTGTTAGACTAGTAAATTGTCCGCTA
AATTCTGGCCGTTTTTGGCTTTTTTGTTAGATGTGTCCACTCCCAGTTCAATTACAGCTCTTAAGGCTAG
AGTACTTAATACGACTCACTATAGGCTAGCCTCGAGAGCGCGCCCGCCACCATGCGAGGCATGGGCCGCA
GCCGCCTTTTGGAAGATTTTCGAAACAACCGGTACCCCAATTTACAACTGCGGGAGATTGCCGGACATAT
AATGGAATTTTCCCAAGACCAGCATGGGTCCAGATTCATTCAGCTGAAACTGGAGCGTGCCACACCAGCT
GAGCGCCAGCTTGTCTTCAATGAAATCCTCCAGGCTGCCTACCAACTCATGGTGGATGTGTTTGGTAATT
ACGTCATTCAGAAGTTCTTTGAATTTGGCAGTCTTGAACAGAAGCTGGCTTTGGCAGAACGGATTCGAGG
TCACGTCCTGTCATTGGCACTACAGATGTATGGCTGCCGTGTTATCCAGAAAGCTCTTGAGTTTATTCCT
TCAGACCAGCAGAATGAGATGGTTCGGGAACTAGATGGCCATGTCTTGAAGTGTGTGAAAGATCAGAATG
GCAATTACGTGGTTCAGAAATGCATTGAATGTGTACAGCCCCAGTCTTTGCAATTTATCATCGATGCGTT
TAAGGGACAGGTATTTGCCTTATCCACACATCCTTATGGCTGCCGAGTGATTCAGAGAATCCTGGAGCAC
TGTCTCCCTGACCAGACACTCCCTATTTTAGAGGAGCTTCACCAGCACACAGAGCAGCTTGTACAGGATC
AATATGGAAATTATGTAATCCAACATGTACTGGAGCACGGTCGTCCTGAGGATAAAAGCAAAATTGTAGC
AGAAATCCGAGGCAATGTACTTGTATTGAGTCAGCACAAATTTGCAAGCAATGTTGTGGAGAAGTGTGTT
ACTCACGCCTCACGTACGGAGCGCGCTGTGCTCATCGATGAGGTGTGCACCATGAACGACGGTCCCCACA
GTGCCTTATACACCATGATGAAGGACCAGTATGCCAACTACGTGGTCCAGAAGATGATTGACGTGGCGGA
GCCAGGCCAGCGGAAGATCGTCATGCATAAGATCCGACCCCACATCGCAACTCTTCGTAAGTACACCTAT
GGCAAGCACATTCTGGCCAAGCTGGAGAAGTACTACATGAAGAACGGTGTTGACTTAGGCGGACGCGGGG
GAGGCTCGGGCGGTGGAAGTGGAGGCGGTTCAGGCGGTGGGAGTGGAGGCGGATCGGGTACCATGGTGAG
CAAGGGCGAGGAGCTGTTCACCGGGGTGGTGCCCATCCTGGTCGAGCTGGACGGCGACGTAAACGGCCAC
AAGTTCAGCGTGTCCGGCGAGGGCGAGGGCGATGCCACCTACGGCAAGCTGACCCTGAAGTTCATCTGCA
CCACCGGCAAGCTGCCCGTGCCCTGGCCCACCCTCGTGACCACCTTGACCTACGGCGTGCAGTGCTTCGC
CCGCTACCCCGACCACATGAAGCAGCACGACTTCTTCAAGTCCGCCATGCCCGAAGGCTACGTCCAGGAG
CGCACCATCTTCTTCAAGGACGACGGCAACTACAAGACCCGCGCCGAGGTGAAGTTCGAGGGCGACACCC
TGGTGAACCGCATCGAGCTGAAGGGCATCGACTTCAAGGAGGACGGCAACATCCTGGGGCACAAGCTGGA
GTACAACTACAACAGCCACAAGGTCTATATCACCGCCGACAAGCAGAAGAACGGCATCAAGGTGAACTTC
AAGACCCGCCACAACATCGAGGACGGCAGCGTGCAGCTCGCCGACCACTACCAGCAGAACACCCCCATCG
GCGACGGCCCCGTGCTGCTGCCCGACAACCACTACCTGAGCACCCAGTCCGCCCTGAGCAAAGACCCCAA
CGAGAAGCGCGATCACATGGTCCTGCTGGAGTTCGTGACCGCCGCCGGGATCACTCTCGGCATGGACGAG
CTGTACAAGTGAGTCGACGGCCGGCCCACGCGGCCGCTTCGAGCAGACATGATAAGATACATTGATGAGT
TTGGACAAACCACAACTAGAATGCAGTGAAAAAAATGCTTTATTTGTGAAATTTGTGATGCTATTGCTTT
ATTTGTAACCATTATAAGCTGCAATAAACAAGTTAACAACAACAATTGCATTCATTTTATGTTTCAGGTT
CAGGGGGAGATGTGGGAGGTTTTTTAAAGCAAGTAAAACCTCTACAAATGTGGTAAAATCGATCGGAGGA
GACGGAGTGTGGATCCGGGCTGGCGTAATAGCGAAGAGGCCCGCACCGATCGCCCTTCCCAACAGTTGCG
CAGCCTGAATGGCGAATGG
[124 nt withheld, positions 4220-4343]
C
[91 nt withheld, positions 4345-4435]
A
[49 nt withheld, positions 4437-4485]
CCTTTGACGTTGGAGTCCACGTTCTTT
[37 nt withheld, positions 4513-4549]
ACCCTATCTCGGTCTATTCTTTTGATTTATAAGGGATTTTGCCGATTTCGGCCTATTGGTTAAAAAATGA
GCTGATTTAACAAAAATTTAACGCGAATTTTAACAAAATATTAACGCTTACAATTTCCTGATGCGGTATT
TTCTCCTTACGCATCTGTGCGGTATTTCACACCGCATATGGTGCACTCTCAGTACAATCTGCTCTGATGC
CGCATAGTTAAGCCAGCCCCGACACCCGCCAACACCCGCTGACGCGCCCTGACGGGCTTGTCTGCTCCCG
GCATCCGCTTACAGACAAGCTGTGACCGTCTCCGGGAGCTGCATGTGTCAGAGGTTTTCACCGTCATCAC
CGAAACGCGCGAGACGAAAGGGCCTCGTGATACGCCTATTTTTATAGGTTAATGTCATGATAATAATGGT
TTCTTAGACGTCAGGTGGCACTTTTCGGGGAAATGTGCGCGGAACCCCTATTTGTTTATTTTTCTAAATA
CATTCAAATATGTATCCGCTCATGAGACAATAACCCTGATAAATGCTTCAATAATATTGAAAAAGGAAGA
GTATGAGTATTCAACATTTCCGTGTCGCCCTTATTCCCTTTTTTGCGGCATTTTGCCTTCCTGTTTTTGC
TCACCCAGAAACGCTGGTGAAAGTAAAAGATGCTGAAGATCAGTTGGGTGCACGAGTGGGTTACATCGAA
CTGGATCTCAACAGCGGTAAGATCCTTGAGAGTTTTCGCCCCGAAGAACGTTTTCCAATGATGAGCACTT
TTAAAGTTCTGCTATGTGGCGCGGTATTATCCCGTATTGACGCCGGGCAAGAGCAACTCGGTCGCCGCAT
ACACTATTCTCAGAATGACTTGGTTGAGTACTCACCAGTCACAGAAAAGCATCTTACGGATGGCATGACA
GTAAGAGAATTATGCAGTGCTGCCATAACCATGAGTGATAACACTGCGGCCAACTTACTTCTGACAACGA
TCGGAGGACCGAAGGAGCTAACCGCTTTTTTGCACAACATGGGGGATCATGTAACTCGCCTTGATCGTTG
GGAACCGGAGCTGAATGAAGCCATACCAAACGACGAGCGTGACACCACGATGCCTGTAGCAATGGCAACA
ACGTTGCGCAAACTATTAACTGGCGAACTACTTACTCTAGCTTCCCGGCAACAATTAATAGACTGGATGG
AGGCGGATAAAGTTGCAGGACCACTTCTGCGCTCGGCCCTTCCGGCTGGCTGGTTTATTGCTGATAAATC
TGGAGCCGGTGAGCGTGGGTCGCGCGGTATCATTGCAGCACTGGGGCCAGATGGTAAGCCCTCCCGTATC
GTAGTTATCTACACGACGGGGAGTCAGGCAACTATGGATGAACGAAATAGACAGATCGCTGAGATAGGTG
CCTCACTGATTAAGCATTGGTAACTGTCAGACCAAGTTTACTCATATATACTTTAGATTGATTTAAAACT
TCATTTTTAATTTAAAAGGATCTAGGTGAAGATCCTTTTTGATAATCTCATGACCAAAATCCCTTAACGT
GAGTTTTCGTTCCACTGAGCGTCAGACCCCGTAGAAAAGATCAAAGGATCTTCTTGAGATCCTTTTTTTC
TGCGCGTAATCTGCTGCTTGCAAACAAAAAAACCACCGCTACCAGCGGTGGTTTGTTTGCCGGATCAAGA
GCTACCAACTCTTTTTCCGAAGGTAACTGGCTTCAGCAGAGCGCAGATACCAAATACTGTTCTTCTAGTG
TAGCCGTAGTTAGGCCACCACTTCAAGAACTCTGTAGCACCGCCTACATACCTCGCTCTGCTAATCCTGT
TACCAGTGGCTGCTGCCAGTGGCGATAAGTCGTGTCTTACCGGGTTGGACTCAAGACGATAGTTACCGGA
TAAGGCGCAGCGGTCGGGCTGAACGGGGGGTTCGTGCACACAGCCCAGCTTGGAGCGAACGACCTACACC
GAACTGAGATACCTACAGCGTGAGCTATGAGAAAGCGCCACGCTTCCCGAAGGGAGAAAGGCGGACAGGT
ATCCGGTAAGCGGCAGGGTCGGAACAGGAGAGCGCACGAGGGAGCTTCCAGGGGGAAACGCCTGGTATCT
TTATAGTCCTGTCGGGTTTCGCCACCTCTGACTTGAGCGTCGATTTTTGTGATGCTCGTCAGGGGGGCGG
AGCCTATGGAAAAACGCCAGCAACGCGGCCTTTTT
Features (pLannotate 1.2.2; 13 found; start..end, strand, type, name):
    711..1921    +  promoter       UbC promoter: human ubiquitin C promoter
   1967..1985    +  promoter       T7 promoter: promoter for bacteriophage T7 RNA polymerase
   2024..3070    +  CDS            PUM1 (fragment): PUM1_HUMAN - Also known as KIAA0099 From Homo sapiens (Human).
   3143..3859    +  CDS            Emerald: Emerald is a basic (constitutively fluorescent) green fluorescent protein published in 1998, derived from Aequorea victoria. It is reported to be a very rapidly-maturing weak dimer.
   3903..4024    -  polyA_signal   SV40 poly(A) signal: SV40 polyadenylation signal
   4047..4115    -  CDS            large T antigen (fragment): large T antigen from SV40 (simian virus 40)
   4149..4216    +  CDS            lacZα (fragment): LacZα fragment of β-galactosidase; lacZ fragment
   4220..4648    +  rep_origin     f1 ori (sequence partly withheld): f1 bacteriophage origin of replication; arrow indicates direction of (+) strand synthesis
   4676..4775    -  misc_feature   bom (fragment): basis of mobility region from pBR322
   4877..4912    -  CDS            rop (fragment): Rop protein, which maintains plasmids at low copy number; rop
   5007..5111    +  promoter       AmpR promoter: bla
   5112..5972    +  CDS            AmpR: β-lactamase; bla; confers resistance to ampicillin, carbenicillin, and related antibiotics
   6143..6731    +  rep_origin     ori: high-copy-number ColE1/pMB1/pBR322/pUC origin of replication
