[The description below was written by a language model from this plasmid's Addgene catalogue record and pLannotate feature annotations shown in this document.]
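Description:
[UBC][NRE Pum][eGFP] is a mammalian expression plasmid built on the Promega pCI backbone, which was modified by mutating out BsaI sites and replacing the original promoter with the human ubiquitin C (UBC) promoter. It is propagated in E. coli as a high-copy plasmid through a ColE1/pUC-type origin and selected with ampicillin via the β-lactamase gene and its own promoter. An f1 phage origin is also present, along with short remnants of lacZα, bom, rop and SV40 large T sequence that are backbone leftovers rather than functional parts. No mammalian selection marker is annotated, so the plasmid appears suited to transient transfection.

The payload is the wild-type Pumilio homology domain of human PUM1 (about 1.06 kb), fused at its C terminus to a green fluorescent protein and followed by an SV40 polyadenylation signal. The catalogue describes the tag as eGFP, whereas the automated annotation labels this reading frame Emerald, a closely related Aequorea GFP variant; the record does not resolve this difference. A T7 promoter sits between the UBC promoter and the coding sequence, which could permit in vitro transcription and also serves as a sequencing primer site. The two available full sequences, depositor-supplied and resequenced, differ by only a couple of nucleotides in length and carry the same feature layout.

"NRE Pum" denotes the unmodified Pum domain, which recognises the Nanos Response Element RNA sequence. The construct comes from work on programmable, modular RNA-binding proteins, where constitutive UBC-driven expression of this fluorescent fusion plausibly provides a wild-type reference for engineered Pum variants, although the record does not state this role.
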