Addgene plasmid #97192: [UBC][NRE Pum][eGFP]
Purpose: The wild-type Pum, fused to eGFP, and behind the ubiquitin promoter.
Depositing lab: Edward Boyden. Publication: Programmable RNA-binding protein composed of repeats of a single modular unit. Adamala KP, Martin-Alarcon DA, Boyden ES. Proc Natl Acad Sci U S A. 2016 May 10;113(19):E2579-88. doi: 10.1073/pnas.1519368113. Epub 2016 Apr 26. PubMed 27118836.
Backbone
  Vector backbone: pCI
  Backbone manufacturer: Promega
  Modifications to backbone: mutated to remove BsaI, original promoter replaced with UBC promoter
  Vector type: Mammalian Expression, Synthetic Biology
Growth in bacteria
  Bacterial resistance: Ampicillin, 100 μg/mL
  Growth temperature: 37°C
  Growth strain: DH5alpha
  Copy number: High Copy
Gene/Insert
  Gene/Insert name: wild type Pumilio homology domain (alt name: WT Pum)
  Species: H. sapiens (human)
  Insert size (bp): 1062
  Promoter: UBC (ubiquitin C)
  Tag / fusion protein: eGFP (C terminal on insert)
  Cloning method: Gibson Cloning
  Sequencing primers: 5′ TAATACGACTCACTATAGG; 3′ ACTCATCAATGTATCTTATCAT
Terms and licenses: Academic/Nonprofit Terms; Industry Terms: Not Available to Industry
Depositor comments: "NRE Pum" is the original, wild-type Pum, which binds to the Nanos Response Element (NRE) RNA sequence.
How to cite: [UBC][NRE Pum][eGFP] was a gift from Edward Boyden (Addgene plasmid # 97192 ; http://n2t.net/addgene:97192 ; RRID:Addgene_97192)
